Addgene plasmid #25258: C6orf197
Purpose: Bacterial expression for structure determination; may not be full ORF
Depositing lab: Cheryl Arrowsmith. Depositing organization: University of Toronto.
Backbone
  Vector backbone: pET28-MHL
  Backbone manufacturer: SGC
  Backbone size w/o insert (bp): 7325
  Vector type: Bacterial Expression
Growth in bacteria
  Bacterial resistance: Kanamycin, 50 μg/mL
  Growth temperature: 37°C
  Growth strain: DH5alpha
  Copy number: Low Copy
Gene/Insert
  Gene/Insert name: C6orf197:M178-R505 (alt names: PDB: 3DZX; TBC1D22B)
  Species: H. sapiens (human)
  Insert size (bp): 984
  Mutation: Contains amino acids M178-R505
  Entrez Gene: TBC1D22B (a.k.a. C6orf197, FLJ20337, MGC125626, MGC125627, dJ744I24.2, RP4-744I24.2, DKFZp762J0110)
  Tag / fusion protein: His (N terminal on insert)
  Cloning method: Restriction Enzyme
  Sequencing primers: 5′ T7; 3′ T7-term
Terms and licenses: Academic/Nonprofit Terms; Industry Terms: Not Available to Industry
Depositor comments: PDB: 3DZX. http://www.thesgc.org/structures/3DZX/
How to cite: C6orf197 was a gift from Cheryl Arrowsmith (Addgene plasmid # 25258 ; http://n2t.net/addgene:25258 ; RRID:Addgene_25258)
