[The description below was written by a language model from this plasmid's Addgene catalogue record.]
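Description:
C6orf197 is a bacterial expression plasmid built on the pET28-MHL backbone from the Structural Genomics Consortium, designed to produce a fragment of a human protein for structure determination. The insert is a 984 bp segment of human TBC1D22B (formerly annotated as C6orf197) encoding residues M178 to R505, so it is a truncated domain construct rather than the full open reading frame. The fragment was introduced by restriction enzyme cloning and carries an N-terminal His tag, which allows the recombinant protein to be purified by immobilized metal affinity chromatography. The depositor links this construct to a deposited crystal structure of the same fragment.

The plasmid is selected with kanamycin and is recorded as low copy; the record lists DH5alpha as the propagation strain. No feature table is provided, so the promoter and other regulatory elements are not explicitly stated. However, the pET28-type backbone and the listed T7 and T7-terminator sequencing primers indicate that the insert sits between a T7 promoter and T7 terminator, an arrangement in which transcription depends on T7 RNA polymerase supplied by a suitable expression host. The record does not state whether a protease cleavage site follows the His tag, nor does it describe the origin of replication. The construct is typically useful for producing this region of TBC1D22B, a TBC domain family member, in quantities suitable for crystallography or other biochemical and biophysical work.
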