>Addgene plasmid #25258 | C6orf197 | depositor partial sequence | sequence record 11732 | Author sequence
ATGACCGTTCGTGAGAAAACGCGCCTGGAAAAATTTCGTCAGCTGCTGTCGTCGCAAAACACCGACCTGG
ATGAACTGCGCAAATGTAGTTGGCCAGGCGTCCCGCGTGAGGTGCGCCCTATCACTTGGCGTCTGCTGTC
AGGTTATCTGCCGGCGAATACAGAACGCCGTAAACTGACGCTGCAGCGCAAACGTGAGGAATACTTCGGG
TTTATTGAACAATATTACGACAGTCGTAATGAGGAACATCACCAGGATACCTATCGTCAGATCCATATTG
ATATCCCACGCACTAATCCGCTGATTCCTCTGTTCCAACAGCCGCTGGTACAAGAGATCTTTGAACGTAT
TCTGTTTATCTGGGCCATTCGCCACCCAGCCTCGGGATACGTTCAGGGCATTAACGACCTGGTGACACCG
TTCTTTGTCGTTTTCCTGTCGGAATATGTAGAGGAAGATGTGGAAAATTTTGACGTCACCAACCTGTCTC
AGGATATGCTGCGTAGTATCGAGGCGGATAGCTTCTGGTGCATGTCAAAACTGCTGGACGGTATTCAAGA
TAATTATACGTTTGCTCAGCCTGGCATCCAAAAAAAAGTTAAAGCCCTGGAAGAGCTGGTGTCCCGCATT
GACGAACAGGTACATAACCACTTCCGTCGCTACGAAGTCGAGTATCTGCAGTTTGCATTCCGTTGGATGA
ATAACCTGCTGATGCGCGAACTGCCACTGCGTTGTACCATCCGCCTGTGGGATACTTACCAATCGGAGCC
GGAAGGTTTTTCTCATTTTCACCTGTATGTTTGCGCGGCTTTCCTGATTAAATGGCGTAAAGAAATCCTG
GACGAGGAAGATTTTCAGGGGCTGCTGATGCTGCTGCAAAATCTGCCTACAATTCATTGGGGAAACGAGG
AAATCGGCCTGCTGCTGGCCGAAGCATACCGCCTGAAATATATGTTCGCGGATGCTCCGAATCATTACCG
TCGC
