>Addgene plasmid #25258 | C6orf197 | addgene partial sequence | sequence record 31338 | 25258 with T7
TTCCCTCTGAATATTTTGTTTAACTTTAAGAAGGAGATATACCATGCATCATCATCATCATCACAGCAGC
GGCAGAGAAAACTTGTATTTCCAGGGCATGACCGTTCGTGAGAAAACGCGCCTGGAAAAATTTCGTCAGC
TGCTGTCGTCGCAAAACACCGACCTGGATGAACTGCGCAAATGTAGTTGGCCAGGCGTCCCGCGTGAGGT
GCGCCCTATCACTTGGCGTCTGCTGTCAGGTTATCTGCCGGCGAATACAGAACGCCGTAAACTGACGCTG
CAGCGCAAACGTGAGGAATACTTCGGGTTTATTGAACAATATTACGACAGTCGTAATGAGGAACATCACC
AGGATACCTATCGTCAGATCCATATTGATATCCCACGCACTAATCCGCTGATTCCTCTGTTCCAACAGCC
GCTGGTACAAGAGATCTTTGAACGTATTCTGTTTATCTGGGCCATTCGCCACCCAGCCTCGGGATACGTT
CAGGGCATTAACGACCTGGTGACACCGTTCTTTGTCGTTTTCCTGTCGGAATATGTAGAGGAAGATGTGG
AAAATTTTGACGTCACCAACCTGTCTCAGGATATGCTGCGTAGTATCGAGGCGGATAGCTTCTGGTGCAT
GTCAAAACTGCTGGACGGTATTCAAGATAATTATACGTTTGCTCAGCCTGGCATCCAAAAAAAAGTTAAA
GCCCTGGAAGAGCTGGTGTCCCGCATTGACGAACAGGTACATAACCACTTCCGTCGCTACGAAGTCGAGT
ATCTGCAGTTTGCATTCCGTTGGATGAATAACCTGCTGATGCGCGAACTGCCACTGCGTTGTACCATCCG
CCTGTGGGATACTTACCAATCGGAGCCGGAAGGTTTTTCTCATTTTCACCTGTATGTTTGCGCAGCTTCT
G
